>Addgene plasmid #244922 | pAAV.hSynap.(cyto).iATPSnFR2.A95A.A119L.tdTomato | addgene full sequence | sequence record 488647 | Addgene NGS Result
CTGCATTAATGAATCGGCCAACGCGCGGGGAGAGGCGGTTTGCGTATTGGGCGCTCTTCCGCTTCCTCGC
TCACTGACTCGCTGCGCTCGGTCGTTCGGCTGCGGCGAGCGGTATCAGCTCACTCAAAGGCGGTAATACG
GTTATCCACAGAATCAGGGGATAACGCAGGAAAGAACATGTGAGCAAAAGGCCAGCAAAAGGCCAGGAAC
CGTAAAAAGGCCGCGTTGCTGGCGTTTTTCCATAGGCTCCGCCCCCCTGACGAGCATCACAAAAATCGAC
GCTCAAGTCAGAGGTGGCGAAACCCGACAGGACTATAAAGATACCAGGCGTTTCCCCCTGGAAGCTCCCT
CGTGCGCTCTCCTGTTCCGACCCTGCCGCTTACCGGATACCTGTCCGCCTTTCTCCCTTCGGGAAGCGTG
GCGCTTTCTCATAGCTCACGCTGTAGGTATCTCAGTTCGGTGTAGGTCGTTCGCTCCAAGCTGGGCTGTG
TGCACGAACCCCCCGTTCAGCCCGACCGCTGCGCCTTATCCGGTAACTATCGTCTTGAGTCCAACCCGGT
AAGACACGACTTATCGCCACTGGCAGCAGCCACTGGTAACAGGATTAGCAGAGCGAGGTATGTAGGCGGT
GCTACAGAGTTCTTGAAGTGGTGGCCTAACTACGGCTACACTAGAAGAACAGTATTTGGTATCTGCGCTC
TGCTGAAGCCAGTTACCTTCGGAAAAAGAGTTGGTAGCTCTTGATCCGGCAAACAAACCACCGCTGGTAG
CGGTGGTTTTTTTGTTTGCAAGCAGCAGATTACGCGCAGAAAAAAAGGATCTCAAGAAGATCCTTTGATC
TTTTCTACGGGGTCTGACGCTCAGTGGAACGAAAACTCACGTTAAGGGATTTTGGTCATGAGATTATCAA
AAAGGATCTTCACCTAGATCCTTTTAAATTAAAAATGAAGTTTTAAATCAATCTAAAGTATATATGAGTA
AACTTGGTCTGACAGTTACCAATGCTTAATCAGTGAGGCACCTATCTCAGCGATCTGTCTATTTCGTTCA
TCCATAGTTGCCTGACTCCCCGTCGTGTAGATAACTACGATACGGGAGGGCTTACCATCTGGCCCCAGTG
CTGCAATGATACCGCGAGACCCACGCTCACCGGCTCCAGATTTATCAGCAATAAACCAGCCAGCCGGAAG
GGCCGAGCGCAGAAGTGGTCCTGCAACTTTATCCGCCTCCATCCAGTCTATTAATTGTTGCCGGGAAGCT
AGAGTAAGTAGTTCGCCAGTTAATAGTTTGCGCAACGTTGTTGCCATTGCTACAGGCATCGTGGTGTCAC
GCTCGTCGTTTGGTATGGCTTCATTCAGCTCCGGTTCCCAACGATCAAGGCGAGTTACATGATCCCCCAT
GTTGTGCAAAAAAGCGGTTAGCTCCTTCGGTCCTCCGATCGTTGTCAGAAGTAAGTTGGCCGCAGTGTTA
TCACTCATGGTTATGGCAGCACTGCATAATTCTCTTACTGTCATGCCATCCGTAAGATGCTTTTCTGTGA
CTGGTGAGTACTCAACCAAGTCATTCTGAGAATAGTGTATGCGGCGACCGAGTTGCTCTTGCCCGGCGTC
AATACGGGATAATACCGCGCCACATAGCAGAACTTTAAAAGTGCTCATCATTGGAAAACGTTCTTCGGGG
CGAAAACTCTCAAGGATCTTACCGCTGTTGAGATCCAGTTCGATGTAACCCACTCGTGCACCCAACTGAT
CTTCAGCATCTTTTACTTTCACCAGCGTTTCTGGGTGAGCAAAAACAGGAAGGCAAAATGCCGCAAAAAA
GGGAATAAGGGCGACACGGAAATGTTGAATACTCATACTCTTCCTTTTTCAATATTATTGAAGCATTTAT
CAGGGTTATTGTCTCATGAGCGGATACATATTTGAATGTATTTAGAAAAATAAACAAATAGGGGTTCCGC
GCACATTTCCCCGAAAAGTGCCACCTAAATTGTAAGCGTTAATATTTTGTTAAAATTCGCGTTAAATTTT
TGTTAAATCAGCTCATTTTTTAACCAATAGGCCGAAATCGGCAAAATCCCTTATAAATCAAAAGAATAGA
CCGAGATAGGGT
[37 nt withheld, positions 2113-2149]
AAAGAACGTGGACTCCAACGTCAAAGG
[49 nt withheld, positions 2177-2225]
T
[91 nt withheld, positions 2227-2317]
G
[124 nt withheld, positions 2319-2442]
CCCATTCGCCATTCAGGCTGCGCAACTGTTGGGAAGGGCGATCGGTGCGGGCCTCTTCGCTATTACGCCA
GCTGCGCGCTCGCTCGCTCACTGAGGCCGCCCGGGCAAAGCCCGGGCGTCGGGCGACCTTTGGTCGCCCG
GCCTCAGTGAGCGAGCGAGCGCGCAGAGAGGGAGTGGCCAACTCCATCACTAGGGGTTCCTTGTAGTTAA
TGATTAACCCGCCATGCTACTTATCTACGTAGCCATGCTCTAGGAAGATCCAGGGCCCTGCGTATGAGTG
CAAGTGGGTTTTAGGACCAGGATGAGGCGGGGTGGGGGTGCCTACCTGACGACCGGCCCCGACCCACTGG
ACAAGCACCCAACCCCCATTCCCCAAATTGCGCATCCCCTATCAGAGAGGGGGAGGGGAAACAGGATGCG
GCGAGGCGCGTGCGCACTGCCAGCTTCAGCACCGCGGACAGTGCCTTCGCCCCCGCCTGGCGGCGCGCGC
CACCGCCGCCTCAGCACTGAAGGCGCGCTGACGTCACTCGCCGGTCCCCCGCAAACTCCCCTTCCCGGCC
ACCTTGGTCGCGTCCGCGCCGCCGCCGGCCCAGCCGGACCGCACCACGCGAGGCGCGAGATAGGGGGGCA
CGGGCGCGACCATCTGCGCTGCGGCGCCGGCGACTCAGCGCTGCCTCAGTCTGCGGTGGGCAGCGGAGGA
GTCGTGTCGTGCCTGAGAGCGCAGTCCAATTCAAGCTGCTAGCAAGGATCCCGCCACCATGGGCAGATCT
ATGAAGACTATTCACGTGAGTGTCGTAACTCCCGACGGGCCTGTATATGAGGATGACGTTGAAATGGTGA
GCGTCAAAGCAAAAAGTGGCGAGCTCGGTATTCTCCCAGGCCACATTCCCTTGAAAGCTCCCCTAGAGAT
CAGTGCCGCACGCCTGAAGAAAGGGGGCAAAACACAGTATATCGCTGTGTCAGGCGGCAACCTCGAAGTG
CGGCCTGACAAGGTGACCATCTATGCCCAGGCAGCCGAGAGGGCTGAGGATATCGATGTCCTGCGCGCCA
AGGCCGCCAAGGAGAGAGCCGAGCGCCGACTCCAATCACAGGTCCTGGTCGGGAACGTCTATATCACCGC
CGACAAGCAGAAGAACGGCATCAAGGCGAACTTCAAGATCCGCCACAACGTGGAGGATGGCAGCATGCAG
CTCGCCGACCACTACCAGCAGAACACCCCCATCGGCGACGGCCCCGTGCTGCTGCCCGACAACCACTACC
TGAGCACCCAGTCCGTGCTGAGCAAAGACCCTAACGAGAAGCGCGATCACATGGTCCTGCTGGAGTTCGT
GACCGCCGCCGGGATCACTCTCGGCATGGACGAGCTGTACAAGGGCGGTACCGGAGGGAGCATGAGCAAG
GGCGAGGAGCTGTTCACCGGGGTGGTGCCCATCCTGGTCGAGCTGGACGGCGACGTAAACGGCCACAAGT
TCAGCGTGCGCGGCGAGGGCGAGGGCGATGCCACCAACGGCAAGCTGACCCTGAAGTTCATCTGCACCAC
CGGCAAGCTGCCCGTGCCCTGGCCCACCCTCGTGACCACCCTGACCTACGGCGTGCAGTGCTTCAGCCGC
TACCCCGACCACATGAAGCAGCACGACTTCTTCAAGTCCGCCATGCCCGAAGGCTACGTCCAGGAGCGCA
CCATCAGCTTCAAGGACGACGGCACCTACAAGACCCGCGCCGAGGTGAAGTTCGAGGGCGACACCCTGGT
GAACCGCATCGAGCTGAAGGGCATCGACTTCAAGGAGGACGGCAACATCCTGGGGCACAAGCTGGAGTAC
AACTTTATTTGTGTGGACATCGATTTTAAGCGCGCCGAGCTCTTGCTTAAGCGCGCAATGAATAGGCTCT
CAGTTGCCGAAATGAAGCTGCAGGGCGGAGGCTCGGGCGGAGGTGGGTCGGGTGGCGGCGGATCAATGGT
TAGCAAGGGTGAAGAGGTGATTAAAGAGTTTATGCGTTTTAAAGTACGCATGGAGGGTAGCATGAACGGT
CATGAGTTTGAGATCGAGGGCGAAGGCGAAGGTCGTCCGTACGAGGGTACGCAGACCGCTAAACTGAAAG
TAACCAAAGGCGGTCCTCTGCCGTTCGCGTGGGACATCCTGTCCCCGCAGTTTATGTATGGTTCCAAGGC
CTACGTCAAACACCCAGCCGATATCCCGGACTACAAGAAGCTGTCTTTCCCGGAGGGTTTCAAGTGGGAG
CGTGTAATGAACTTTGAGGACGGTGGCCTGGTTACCGTCACCCAGGATAGCTCTCTGCAAGATGGCACCC
TGATCTACAAGGTGAAGATGCGTGGTACGAACTTTCCGCCGGATGGCCCGGTGATGCAGAAAAAGACGAT
GGGATGGGAAGCATCTACCGAGCGCCTGTATCCGCGTGACGGTGTTCTGAAAGGTGAGATCCACCAGGCG
CTGAAACTGAAGGACGGCGGTCACTACCTGGTTGAATTTAAGACGATCTATATGGCTAAAAAGCCGGTTC
AACTGCCAGGTTACTACTACGTGGACACCAAACTGGATATCACGTCTCACAACGAAGATTATACCATCGT
CGAACAGTATGAACGTAGCGAGGGCCGTCACCACCTGTTCCTGGGCCACGGTACTGGTTCTACGGGTTCT
GGTTCCTCTGGCACTGCGTCTTCCGAAGACAACAACATGGCGGTGATCAAAGAGTTCATGAGGTTCAAAG
TACGTATGGAAGGTTCTATGAACGGCCATGAGTTCGAGATTGAAGGTGAGGGCGAGGGCCGCCCATACGA
GGGCACTCAGACCGCAAAGCTGAAAGTTACCAAAGGTGGCCCACTGCCTTTTGCGTGGGATATCCTGTCT
CCGCAGTTCATGTACGGTTCCAAAGCCTACGTAAAACACCCGGCAGACATCCCGGATTACAAAAAGCTGT
CCTTCCCAGAGGGCTTCAAATGGGAACGTGTTATGAATTTCGAAGATGGCGGCCTGGTCACTGTTACGCA
GGACAGCAGCCTGCAAGACGGTACTCTGATTTACAAAGTGAAAATGCGTGGCACTAACTTCCCGCCTGAC
GGTCCAGTAATGCAGAAGAAAACTATGGGCTGGGAAGCTAGCACCGAACGTCTGTACCCGCGCGACGGTG
TGCTGAAAGGCGAGATTCACCAGGCCCTGAAGCTGAAGGATGGTGGTCACTATCTGGTTGAGTTCAAAAC
TATCTACATGGCAAAAAAGCCTGTACAACTGCCGGGCTATTACTACGTTGACACTAAACTGGACATCACC
TCCCACAACGAGGATTATACTATTGTTGAACAGTACGAGCGTTCTGAAGGTCGCCATCATCTGTTTCTGT
ATGGTATGGACGAACTGTATAAATAGAAGCTTATCGATAATCAACCTCTGGATTACAAAATTTGTGAAAG
ATTGACTGGTATTCTTAACTATGTTGCTCCTTTTACGCTATGTGGATACGCTGCTTTAATGCCTTTGTAT
CATGCTATTGCTTCCCGTATGGCTTTCATTTTCTCCTCCTTGTATAAATCCTGGTTGCTGTCTCTTTATG
AGGAGTTGTGGCCCGTTGTCAGGCAACGTGGCGTGGTGTGCACTGTGTTTGCTGACGCAACCCCCACTGG
TTGGGGCATTGCCACCACCTGTCAGCTCCTTTCCGGGACTTTCGCTTTCCCCCTCCCTATTGCCACGGCG
GAACTCATCGCCGCCTGCCTTGCCCGCTGCTGGACAGGGGCTCGGCTGTTGGGCACTGACAATTCCGTGG
TGTTGTCGGGGAAATCATCGTCCTTTCCTTGGCTGCTCGCCTGTGTTGCCACCTGGATTCTGCGCGGGAC
GTCCTTCTGCTACGTCCCTTCGGCCCTCAATCCAGCGGACCTTCCTTCCCGCGGCCTGCTGCCGGCTCTG
CGGCCTCTTCCGCGTCTTCGCCTTCGCCCTCAGACGAGTCGGATCTCCCTTTGGGCCGCCTCCCCGCATC
GATACCGTCGACCTCGACCCGGGCGGCCGCTTCGAGCAGACATGATAAGATACATTGATGAGTTTGGACA
AACCACAACTAGAATGCAGTGAAAAAAATGCTTTATTTGTGAAATTTGTGATGCTATTGCTTTATTTGTA
ACCATTATAAGCTGCAATAAACAAGTTAACAACAACAATTGCATTCATTTTATGTTTCAGGTTCAGGGGG
AGATGTGGGAGGTTTTTTAAAGCAAGTAAAACCTCTACAAATGTGGTAAAATCGATAAGGATCTTCCTAG
AGCATGGCTACGTAGATAAGTAGCATGGCGGGTTAATCATTAACTACAAGGAACCCCTAGTGATGGAGTT
GGCCACTCCCTCTCTGCGCGCTCGCTCGCTCACTGAGGCCGGGCGACCAAAGGTCGCCCGACGCCCGGGC
TTTGCCCGGGCGGCCTCAGTGAGCGAGCGAGCGCGCAG
Features (pLannotate 1.2.2; 17 found; start..end, strand, type, name):
    237..825     -  rep_origin     ori: high-copy-number ColE1/pMB1/pBR322/pUC origin of replication
    996..1856    -  CDS            AmpR: β-lactamase; bla; confers resistance to ampicillin, carbenicillin, and related antibiotics
   1857..1961    -  promoter       AmpR promoter: bla
   2014..2442    -  rep_origin     f1 ori (sequence partly withheld): f1 bacteriophage origin of replication; arrow indicates direction of (+) strand synthesis
   2447..2516    -  CDS            lacZα (fragment): LacZα fragment of β-galactosidase; lacZ fragment
   2511..2643    -  repeat_region  AAV2 ITR (fragment): inverted terminal repeat of adeno-associated virus serotype 2 inverted
   2719..3166    +  promoter       hSyn promoter: human synapsin I promoter; confers neuron-specific expression (Kügler et al., 2003)
   3213..3533    +  CDS            atpC (fragment): ATPE_GEOKA - Experimental evidence at protein level: Swiss-Prot protein existence level 1. Produces ATP from ADP in the presence of a proton gradient across the membrane. From Geobacillus kaustophilus (strain HTA426).
   3546..4265    +  CDS            cEGFP: cEGFP is a basic (constitutively fluorescent) green fluorescent protein published in 2008, derived from Aequorea victoria.
   4278..4349    +  CDS            atpC (fragment): ATPE_BACP3 - Experimental evidence at protein level: Swiss-Prot protein existence level 1. Produces ATP from ADP in the presence of a proton gradient across the membrane. From Bacillus sp. (strain PS3).
   4398..5825    +  CDS            tdTomato: tdTomato is a basic (constitutively fluorescent) orange fluorescent protein published in 2004, derived from Discosoma sp.. It is reported to be a somewhat slowly-maturing tandem dimer with low acid sensitivity.
   5841..6429    +  misc_feature   WPRE: woodchuck hepatitis virus posttranscriptional regulatory element
   6430..6449    +  misc_feature   MCS (fragment): pBluescript multiple cloning site
   6478..6599    -  polyA_signal   SV40 poly(A) signal: SV40 polyadenylation signal
   6622..6690    -  CDS            large T antigen (fragment): large T antigen from SV40 (simian virus 40)
   6761..4       +  repeat_region  AAV2 ITR (across the origin): inverted terminal repeat of adeno-associated virus serotype 2 inverted
   6888..54      -  CDS            lacI (fragment) (across the origin): lac repressor; lacI; The lac repressor binds to the lac operator to inhibit transcription in E. coli. This inhibition can be relieved by adding lactose or isopropyl-β-D-thiogalactopyranoside (IPTG).
