[The description below was written by a language model from this plasmid's Addgene catalogue record and pLannotate feature annotations shown in this document.]
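Description:
pAAV.hSynap.(cyto).iATPSnFR2.A95A.A119L.tdTomato is a 6.9 kb adeno-associated virus transfer plasmid for neuronal expression of a genetically encoded fluorescent ATP sensor fused to a red reference fluorophore. The expression cassette sits between two AAV2 inverted terminal repeats, which allow the intervening DNA to be packaged into recombinant AAV particles when helper functions are supplied. The bacterial portion carries a ColE1/pUC-type origin, an f1 origin and a β-lactamase gene for ampicillin selection. The feature table annotates the origin as high-copy, whereas the catalogue lists the plasmid as low copy. The catalogue also specifies a recombination-deficient strain, a common precaution for ITR-containing plasmids. Short lacZα, lacI and SV40 large T antigen annotations appear to be backbone remnants rather than functional genes.

The human synapsin I promoter drives neuron-restricted transcription of a single fusion protein. The sensor portion appears in the annotation as two fragments of the bacterial F-type ATP synthase ε subunit (atpC, matching Geobacillus/Bacillus PS3 sequences) flanking a GFP-derived coding region. This fits a design in which ATP binding to the ε subunit modulates the green fluorescence of the inserted fluorescent protein. The catalogue nevertheless lists the insert species as mouse. The variant is designated A95A.A119L, and "(cyto)" in the name suggests cytosolic localisation; no targeting signal is annotated. Downstream, tdTomato is fused as an ATP-insensitive red fluorophore, which can serve as a reference signal for normalising the green channel to expression level. A WPRE enhances transcript stability and expression, and an SV40 polyadenylation signal follows it, although that signal is annotated on the reverse strand. The construct is intended for monitoring intracellular ATP in neurons.
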