Addgene plasmid #244922: pAAV.hSynap.(cyto).iATPSnFR2.A95A.A119L.tdTomato
Purpose: iATPSnFR2.A95A.A119L variant with non-responsive tdTomato
Depositing lab: Tim Brown & HHMI-JRC Tool Translation Team. Depositing organization: HHMI, Janelia Research Campus. Publication: iATPSnFR2: A high-dynamic-range fluorescent sensor for monitoring intracellular ATP. Marvin JS, Kokotos AC, Kumar M, Pulido C, Tkachuk AN, Yao JS, Brown TA, Ryan TA. Proc Natl Acad Sci U S A. 2024 May 21;121(21):e2314604121. doi: 10.1073/pnas.2314604121. Epub 2024 May 15. PubMed 38748581.
Backbone
  Vector backbone: pAAV
  Vector type: AAV
Growth in bacteria
  Bacterial resistance: Ampicillin, 100 μg/mL
  Growth temperature: 30°C
  Growth strain: NEB Stable
  Copy number: Low Copy
Gene/Insert
  Gene/Insert name: iATPSnFR2.A95A.A119L.tdTomato
  Species: M. musculus (mouse)
  Mutation: A95A.A119L
  Cloning method: Restriction Enzyme; 5′ cloning site Unknown (unknown if destroyed)
Terms and licenses: Academic/Nonprofit Terms; Industry Terms: Not Available to Industry
How to cite: pAAV.hSynap.(cyto).iATPSnFR2.A95A.A119L.tdTomato was a gift from Tim Brown & HHMI-JRC Tool Translation Team (Addgene plasmid # 244922 ; http://n2t.net/addgene:244922 ; RRID:Addgene_244922)
